>Addgene plasmid #230500 | AiP15081 - pAAV-AiE0674m_3xC2-minBG-SYFP2-WPRE3-BGHpA (Alias: CN5081) | addgene full sequence | sequence record 470883 | Addgene NGS Result
CCTGCAGGCAGCTGCGCGCTCGCTCGCTCACTGAGGCCGCCCGGGCGTCGGGCGACCTTTGGTCGCCCGG
CCTCAGTGAGCGAGCGAGCGCGCAGAGAGGGAGTGGCCAACTCCATCACTAGGGGTTCCTGCGGCCGCAC
GCGTGCTGTTCATTTTAAGGAAAGGCTTATGATATTTCAGCTCTAACAGTTTATGGTTCAGTTTTAAAAT
AACAGAAATTCATAGTTAAGATGTTAATGCATTCTTTGCAGCTTTTTAGATATGTATAAGTATAATTTTA
GTTTAAGAAAATGATAAATATAGATTTGATTTAAGGATTCTCCTCAATTTGCCTCACAGCCTCCCTTTTA
GATGGCAGGTTTCTAAAGACTGGTGGTATTATCTCTGATATGGTGCTGTTCATTTTAAGGAAAGGCTTAT
GATATTTCAGCTCTAACAGTTTATGGTTCAGTTTTAAAATAACAGAAATTCATAGTTAAGATGTTAATGC
ATTCTTTGCAGCTTTTTAGATATGTATAAGTATAATTTTAGTTTAAGAAAATGATAAATATAGATTTGAT
TTAAGGATTCTCCTCAATTTGCCTCACAGCCTCCCTTTTAGATGGCAGGTTTCTAAAGACTGGTGGTATT
ATCTCTGATATGGTGCTGTTCATTTTAAGGAAAGGCTTATGATATTTCAGCTCTAACAGTTTATGGTTCA
GTTTTAAAATAACAGAAATTCATAGTTAAGATGTTAATGCATTCTTTGCAGCTTTTTAGATATGTATAAG
TATAATTTTAGTTTAAGAAAATGATAAATATAGATTTGATTTAAGGATTCTCCTCAATTTGCCTCACAGC
CTCCCTTTTAGATGGCAGGTTTCTAAAGACTGGTGGTATTATCTCTGATATGGTGAGCTCGGGCTGGGCA
TAAAAGTCAGGGCAGAGCCATCTATTGCTTACATTTGCTTCTGGGATCCAGATCTTTCGAAGCTAGCGCT
ACCGGTCGCCACCATGGTGAGCAAGGGCGAGGAGCTGTTCACCGGGGTGGTGCCCATCCTGGTCGAGCTG
GACGGCGACGTAAACGGCCACAAGTTCAGCGTGTCCGGCGAGGGCGAGGGCGATGCCACCTACGGCAAGC
TGACCCTGAAGCTGATCTGCACCACCGGCAAGCTGCCCGTGCCCTGGCCCACCCTCGTGACCACCCTGGG
CTACGGCGTGCAGTGCTTCGCCCGCTACCCCGACCACATGAAGCAGCACGACTTCTTCAAGTCCGCCATG
CCCGAAGGCTACGTCCAGGAGCGCACCATCTTCTTCAAGGACGACGGCAACTACAAGACCCGCGCCGAGG
TGAAGTTCGAGGGCGACACCCTGGTGAACCGCATCGAGCTGAAGGGCATCGACTTCAAGGAGGACGGCAA
CATCCTGGGGCACAAGCTGGAGTACAACTACAACAGCCACAACGTCTATATCACCGCCGACAAGCAGAAG
AACGGCATCAAGGCCAACTTCAAGATCCGCCACAACATCGAGGACGGCGGCGTGCAGCTCGCCGACCACT
ACCAGCAGAACACCCCCATCGGCGACGGCCCCGTGCTGCTGCCCGACAACCACTACCTGAGCTACCAGTC
CAAGCTGAGCAAAGACCCCAACGAGAAGCGCGATCACATGGTCCTGCTGGAGTTCGTGACCGCCGCCGGG
ATCACTCTCGGCATGGACGAGCTGTACAAGTAAGTCGACGGCGCGCCGCGGCCGCGAATTCGATATCATA
ATCAACCTCTGGATTACAAAATTTGTGAAAGATTGACTGGTATTCTTAACTATGTTGCTCCTTTTACGCT
ATGTGGATACGCTGCTTTAATGCCTTTGTATCATGCTATTGCTTCCCGTATGGCTTTCATTTTCTCCTCC
TTGTATAAATCCTGGTTAGTTCTTGCCACGGCGGAACTCATCGCCGCCTGCCTTGCCCGCTGCTGGACAG
GGGCTCGGCTGTTGGGCACTGACAATTCCGTGGCTCGAGAGATCTTCGACTGTGCCTTCTAGTTGCCAGC
CATCTGTTGTTTGCCCCTCCCCCGTGCCTTCCTTGACCCTGGAAGGTGCCACTCCCACTGTCCTTTCCTA
ATAAAATGAGGAAATTGCATCGCATTGTCTGAGTAGGTGTCATTCTATTCTGGGGGGTGGGGTGGGGCAG
GACAGCAAGGGGGAGGATTGGGAAGACAATAGCAGGCATGAGATCTCACGTGCGGACCGAGCGGCCGCAG
GAACCCCTAGTGATGGAGTTGGCCACTCCCTCTCTGCGCGCTCGCTCGCTCACTGAGGCCGGGCGACCAA
AGGTCGCCCGACGCCCGGGCTTTGCCCGGGCGGCCTCAGTGAGCGAGCGAGCGCGCAGCTGCCTGCAGGG
GCGCCTGATGCGGTATTTTCTCCTTACGCATCTGTGCGGTATTTCACACCGCATA
[95 nt withheld, positions 2436-2530]
T
[46 nt withheld, positions 2532-2577]
C
[141 nt withheld, positions 2579-2719]
CCTTTGACGTTGGAGTCCACGTTCTTT
[37 nt withheld, positions 2747-2783]
ACTCTATCTCGGGCTATTCTTTTGATTTATAAGGGATTTTGCCGATTTCGGTCTATTGGTTAAAAAATGA
GCTGATTTAACAAAAATTTAACGCGAATTTTAACAAAATATTAACGTTTACAATTTTATGGTGCACTCTC
AGTACAATCTGCTCTGATGCCGCATAGTTAAGCCAGCCCCGACACCCGCCAACACCCGCTGACGCGCCCT
GACGGGCTTGTCTGCTCCCGGCATCCGCTTACAGACAAGCTGTGACCGTCTCCGGGAGCTGCATGTGTCA
GAGGTTTTCACCGTCATCACCGAAACGCGCGAGACGAAAGGGCCTCGTGATACGCCTATTTTTATAGGTT
AATGTCATGATAATAATGGTTTCTTAGACGTCAGGTGGCACTTTTCGGGGAAATGTGCGCGGAACCCCTA
TTTGTTTATTTTTCTAAATACATTCAAATATGTATCCGCTCATGAGACAATAACCCTGATAAATGCTTCA
ATAATATTGAAAAAGGAAGAGTATGAGTATTCAACATTTCCGTGTCGCCCTTATTCCCTTTTTTGCGGCA
TTTTGCCTTCCTGTTTTTGCTCACCCAGAAACGCTGGTGAAAGTAAAAGATGCTGAAGATCAGTTGGGTG
CACGAGTGGGTTACATCGAACTGGATCTCAACAGCGGTAAGATCCTTGAGAGTTTTCGCCCCGAAGAACG
TTTTCCAATGATGAGCACTTTTAAAGTTCTGCTATGTGGCGCGGTATTATCCCGTATTGACGCCGGGCAA
GAGCAACTCGGTCGCCGCATACACTATTCTCAGAATGACTTGGTTGAGTACTCACCAGTCACAGAAAAGC
ATCTTACGGATGGCATGACAGTAAGAGAATTATGCAGTGCTGCCATAACCATGAGTGATAACACTGCGGC
CAACTTACTTCTGACAACGATCGGAGGACCGAAGGAGCTAACCGCTTTTTTGCACAACATGGGGGATCAT
GTAACTCGCCTTGATCGTTGGGAACCGGAGCTGAATGAAGCCATACCAAACGACGAGCGTGACACCACGA
TGCCTGTAGCAATGGCAACAACGTTGCGCAAACTATTAACTGGCGAACTACTTACTCTAGCTTCCCGGCA
ACAATTAATAGACTGGATGGAGGCGGATAAAGTTGCAGGACCACTTCTGCGCTCGGCCCTTCCGGCTGGC
TGGTTTATTGCTGATAAATCTGGAGCCGGTGAGCGTGGGTCTCGCGGTATCATTGCAGCACTGGGGCCAG
ATGGTAAGCCCTCCCGTATCGTAGTTATCTACACGACGGGGAGTCAGGCAACTATGGATGAACGAAATAG
ACAGATCGCTGAGATAGGTGCCTCACTGATTAAGCATTGGTAACTGTCAGACCAAGTTTACTCATATATA
CTTTAGATTGATTTAAAACTTCATTTTTAATTTAAAAGGATCTAGGTGAAGATCCTTTTTGATAATCTCA
TGACCAAAATCCCTTAACGTGAGTTTTCGTTCCACTGAGCGTCAGACCCCGTAGAAAAGATCAAAGGATC
TTCTTGAGATCCTTTTTTTCTGCGCGTAATCTGCTGCTTGCAAACAAAAAAACCACCGCTACCAGCGGTG
GTTTGTTTGCCGGATCAAGAGCTACCAACTCTTTTTCCGAAGGTAACTGGCTTCAGCAGAGCGCAGATAC
CAAATACTGTTCTTCTAGTGTAGCCGTAGTTAGGCCACCACTTCAAGAACTCTGTAGCACCGCCTACATA
CCTCGCTCTGCTAATCCTGTTACCAGTGGCTGCTGCCAGTGGCGATAAGTCGTGTCTTACCGGGTTGGAC
TCAAGACGATAGTTACCGGATAAGGCGCAGCGGTCGGGCTGAACGGGGGGTTCGTGCACACAGCCCAGCT
TGGAGCGAACGACCTACACCGAACTGAGATACCTACAGCGTGAGCTATGAGAAAGCGCCACGCTTCCCGA
AGGGAGAAAGGCGGACAGGTATCCGGTAAGCGGCAGGGTCGGAACAGGAGAGCGCACGAGGGAGCTTCCA
GGGGGAAACGCCTGGTATCTTTATAGTCCTGTCGGGTTTCGCCACCTCTGACTTGAGCGTCGATTTTTGT
GATGCTCGTCAGGGGGGCGGAGCCTATGGAAAAACGCCAGCAACGCGGCCTTTTTACGGTTCCTGGCCTT
TTGCTGGCCTTTTGCTCACATGT
Features (pLannotate 1.2.2; 14 found; start..end, strand, type, name):
     12..39      +  repeat_region  AAV2 ITR (fragment): inverted terminal repeat of adeno-associated virus serotype 2 inverted
     68..95      +  repeat_region  AAV2 ITR (fragment): inverted terminal repeat of adeno-associated virus serotype 2 inverted
    994..1710    +  CDS            SYFP2: SYFP2 is a basic (constitutively fluorescent) yellow fluorescent protein published in 2006, derived from Aequorea victoria. It is reported to be a very rapidly-maturing monomer with moderate acid sensitivity.
   1750..1907    +  misc_feature   WPRE (fragment): woodchuck hepatitis virus posttranscriptional regulatory element
   1913..1993    +  misc_feature   WPRE (fragment): woodchuck hepatitis virus posttranscriptional regulatory element
   2010..2121    +  polyA_signal   bGH poly(A) signal: bovine growth hormone polyadenylation signal
   2239..2379    +  repeat_region  AAV2 ITR: inverted terminal repeat of adeno-associated virus serotype 2 inverted
   2384..2435    -  misc_feature   bom (fragment): basis of mobility region from pBR322
   2454..2909    +  rep_origin     f1 ori (sequence partly withheld): f1 bacteriophage origin of replication; arrow indicates direction of (+) strand synthesis
   2910..2959    -  misc_feature   bom (fragment): basis of mobility region from pBR322
   3061..3096    -  CDS            rop (fragment): Rop protein, which maintains plasmids at low copy number; rop
   3191..3295    +  promoter       AmpR promoter: bla
   3296..4156    +  CDS            AmpR: β-lactamase; bla; confers resistance to ampicillin, carbenicillin, and related antibiotics
   4327..4915    +  rep_origin     ori: high-copy-number ColE1/pMB1/pBR322/pUC origin of replication
