[The description below was written by a language model from this plasmid's Addgene catalogue record and pLannotate feature annotations shown in this document.]
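Description:
AiP15081 - pAAV-AiE0674m_3xC2-minBG-SYFP2-WPRE3-BGHpA (alias CN5081) is an adeno-associated virus transfer plasmid built on a pAAV2 backbone, about 5 kb in total, intended for packaging recombinant AAV that reports the activity of a brain cell-type enhancer. In bacteria it is maintained as a high-copy plasmid through a ColE1/pUC-type origin and selected with ampicillin via the β-lactamase gene and its own promoter. An f1 phage origin and small remnants of pBR322 bom and rop sequences are also present in the backbone. The recorded host is a recombination-limiting strain, which is a common choice for keeping the repetitive AAV inverted terminal repeats intact.

The payload lies between AAV2 ITRs, which provide the signals for genome replication and encapsidation. The annotation detects the right ITR in full, while the left one appears only as short fragments. According to the name and catalogue fields, the cassette starts with AiE0674m_3xC2, an enhancer element whose name suggests a triplicated core, placed upstream of the minimal beta-globin promoter (minBG). Neither of these is picked up in the feature table, but the unannotated stretch before the reporter is consistent with their position. The minimal promoter has little activity alone, so expression depends on the enhancer and should be restricted to the cells where it is active. It drives SYFP2, a rapidly maturing monomeric yellow fluorescent protein. Downstream, WPRE3, a shortened woodchuck posttranscriptional element annotated as two WPRE fragments, boosts transcript expression while saving packaging space. The bovine growth hormone polyadenylation signal then terminates the message.

The construct is used to label specific populations of brain cells by AAV delivery, as part of a collection of enhancer vectors for cortical cell types. The record does not state which population this enhancer targets.
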