Addgene plasmid #230500: AiP15081 - pAAV-AiE0674m_3xC2-minBG-SYFP2-WPRE3-BGHpA (Alias: CN5081)
Purpose: AiE0674m_3xC2 is an enhancer sequence, designed to drive AAV-mediated transgene expression in specific populations of brain cells
Depositing lab: Allen Institute for Brain Science & Jonathan Ting. Depositing organization: Allen Institute. Publication: A suite of enhancer AAVs and transgenic mouse lines for genetic access to cortical cell types. Ben-Simon Y, Hooper M, Narayan S, Daigle TL, Dwivedi D, Way SW, Oster A, Stafford DA, Mich JK, Taormina MJ, Martinez RA, Opitz-Araya X, Roth JR, Alexander JR, Allen S, Amster A, Arbuckle J, Ayala A, Baker PM, Bakken TE, Barcelli T, Barta S, Bendrick J, Bertagnolli D, Bielstein C, Bishwakarma P, Bowlus J, Boyer G, Brouner K, Casian B, Casper T, Chakka AB, Chakrabarty R, Chance RK, Chavan S, Clark M, Colbert K, Collman F, Daniel S, Departee M, DiValentin P, Donadio N, Dotson N, Egdorf T, Fliss T, Gabitto M, Garcia J, Gary A, Gasperini M, Gloe J, Goldy J, Gore BB, Graybuck L, Greisman N, Haeseleer F, Halterman C, Haradon Z, Hastings SD, Helback O, Ho W, Hockemeyer D, Huang C, Huff S, Hunker A, Johansen N, Jones D, Juneau Z, Kalmbach B, Kannan M, Khem S, Kussick E, Kutsal R, Larsen R, Lee C, Lee AY, Leibly M, Lenz GH, Li S, Liang E, Lusk N, Madigan Z, Malloy J, Malone J, McCue R, Melchor J, Mollenkopf T, Moosman S, Morin E, Newman D, Ng L, Ngo K, Omstead V, Otto S, Oyama A, Pena N, Pham T, Phillips E, Pom CA, Potekhina L, Ransford S, Ray PL, Rette D, Reynoldson C, Rimorin C, Rocha D, Ruiz A, Sanchez REA, Sawyer L, Sedeno-Cortes A, Sevigny JP, Shapovalova N, Shepard N, Shulga L, Sigler AR, Siverts L, Soliman S, Somasundaram S, Staats B, Stewart K, Szelenyi E, Tieu M, Trader C, Tran A, van Velthoven CTJ, Walker M, Wang Y, Weed N, Wirthlin M, Wood T, Wynalda B, Yao Z, Zhou T, Ariza J, Dee N, Reding M, Ronellenfitch K, Mufti S, Sunkin SM, Smith KA, Esposito L, Waters J, Thyagarajan B, Yao S, Lein ES, Zeng H, Levi BP, Ngai J, Ting JT, Tasic B. Cell. 2025 May 16:S0092-8674(25)00513-6. doi: 10.1016/j.cell.2025.05.002. PubMed 40403729.
Backbone
  Vector backbone: pAAV2
  Vector type: AAV
Growth in bacteria
  Bacterial resistance: Ampicillin, 100 μg/mL
  Growth temperature: 37°C
  Growth strain: NEB Stable
  Copy number: High Copy
Gene/Insert
  Gene/Insert name: SYFP2
  Species: Synthetic
  Promoter: minBG
  Cloning method: Gibson Cloning
Terms and licenses: Academic/Nonprofit Terms; Industry Terms: Not Available to Industry
How to cite: AiP15081 - pAAV-AiE0674m_3xC2-minBG-SYFP2-WPRE3-BGHpA (Alias: CN5081) was a gift from Allen Institute for Brain Science & Jonathan Ting (Addgene plasmid # 230500 ; http://n2t.net/addgene:230500 ; RRID:Addgene_230500)
